>Addgene plasmid #110602 | pBTK501 | addgene full sequence | sequence record 215545 | Addgene NGS Result
GAGGGTAAAAGAACTTTCCGCTAAGCGATAGACTGTATGTAAACACAGTATTGCAAGGACGCGGAACATG
CCTCATGTGGCGGCCAGGACGGCCAGCCGGGATCGGGATACTGGTCGTTACCAGAGCCACCGACCCGAGC
AAACCCTTCTCTATCAGATCGTTGACGAGTATTACCCGGCATTCGCTGCGCTTATGGCAGAGCAGGGAAA
GGAATTGCCGGGCTATGTGCAACGGGAATTTGAAGAATTTCTCCAATGCGGGCGGCTGGAGCATGGCTTT
CTACGGGTTCGCTGCGAGTCTTGCCACGCCGAGCACCTGGTCGCTTTCAGAAATCAATCTAAAGTATATA
TGAGTAAACTTGGTCTGACAGGCCCCTGAATTCGCATCTAGACTGATGAGACGTGGTAGAGCCACAAACA
GCCGGTACAAGCAACGATCTCCAGGACCATCTGAATCATGCGCGGATGACACGAACTCACGACGGCGATC
ACAGACATTAACCCACAGTACAGACACTGCGACAACGTGGCAATTCGTCGCAATACAACGTTATCAAAAA
GAGTATTGACTTAAAGTCTAACCTATAGGATACTTACAGCCATCGAGAGGGACACGGCGAATACAGAAAC
AGAGGAGATATTACATATGAGTAAAGGAGAAGAGCTTTTCACAGGAGTTGTCCCAATCCTCGTGGAATTA
GACGGTGATGTTAATGGGCACAAGTTCTCTGTCAGTGGAGAGGGTGAAGGCGACGCAACATATGGCAAGC
TGACCCTTAAATTTATTTGCACCACGGGTAAACTACCTGTTCCATGGCCAACACTGGTCACTACGTTCGG
GTATGGGGTTCAGTGCTTTGCGCGCTACCCAGATCACATGAAACAGCACGACTTTTTCAAGAGTGCAATG
CCCGAAGGCTATGTACAGGAGAGAACCATCTTTTTTAAGGATGACGGCAACTATAAGACACGCGCCGAAG
TGAAGTTCGAGGGTGATACCCTTGTTAATAGAATCGAGTTAAAGGGTATTGACTTTAAGGAAGATGGAAA
TATTTTAGGCCACAAACTGGAATATAACTATAACTCCCATAATGTGTACATTATGGCCGACAAGCAAAAG
AACGGTATCAAGGTTAACTTCAAGATCAGACACAACATTGAGGATGGAAGCGTTCAACTAGCCGACCATT
ACCAACAAAACACCCCAATTGGCGATGGGCCTGTGCTGTTACCAGACAACCATTACCTGTCCACTCAATC
TGCCCTTTCGAAAGATCCCAACGAAAAGCGCGACCACATGGTCCTTCTTGAGTTTGTCACGGCTGCTGGG
ATTACACACGGCATGGATGAACTATACAAATAAATCCGTAATCGTTAATCCGCAAATAACGTAAAAACCC
GCTTCGGCGGGTTTTTTTATGGGGGGAGTTTAGGGAAAGAGCATTTGTCAGCTGGAAATCTGCTCGTCAG
TGGTGCTCACACTGACGAATCATGTACAGATCATACCGATGACTGCCTGGCGACTCACAACTAAGCAAGA
CAGCCGGAACCAGCGCCGGCGAACACCACTGCATATATGGCATATCACAACAGTCCACGTCTCAAGCAGT
TACAGAGATGTTACGAACCACTAGTGCACTGCAGTACACAAAAAACCCCTCAAGACCCGTTTAGAGGCCC
CAAGGGGTTATGCTAATGCTGCTTTAAGACCCACTTTCACATTTAAGTTGTTTTTCTAATCCGCATATGA
TCAATTCAAGGCCGAATAAGAAGGCTGGCTCTGCACCTTGGTGATCAAATAATTCGATAGCTTGTCGTAA
TAATGGCGGCATACTATCAGTAGTAGGTGTTTCCCTTTCTTCTTTAGCGACTTGATGCTCTTGATCTTCC
AATACGCAACCTAAAGTAAAATGCCCCACTGCGCTGAGTGCATATAATGCATTCTCTAGTGAAAAACCTT
GTTGGCATAAAAAGGCTAATTGATTTTCGAGAGTTTCATACTGTTTTTCTGTAGGCCGTGTACCTAAATG
TACTTTTGCTCCATCGCGATGACTTAGTAAAGCACATCTAAAACTTTTAGCGTTATTACGTAAAAAATCT
TGCCAGCTTTCCCCTTCTAAAGGGCAAAAGTGAGTATGGTGCCTATCTAACATCTCAATGGCTAAGGCGT
CGAGCAAAGCCCGCTTATTTTTTACATGCCAATACAATGTAGGCTGCTCTACACCTAGCTTCTGGGCGAG
TTTACGGGTTGTTAAACCTTCGATTCCGACCTCATTAAGCAGCTCTAATGCGCTGTTAATCACTTTACTT
TTATCTAAACGAGACATGAGTATATCTCCTTCTACAAAATTATTTCTAGATCTCTCCCCTATAGTGAGTC
GTATTAATTTCCGAGCGGCCGCGATTATCAAAAAGGATCTTCACCTAGATCCTTTTAAATTAAAAATGAA
GTTTTAAATCAATCTAAAGTATATATGAGTAAACTTGGTCTGACAGTTACCAATGCTTAATCAGTGAGGC
ACCTATCTCAGCGATCTGTCTATTTCGTTCATCCATAGTTGCCTGACTCCCCGTCGTGTAGATAACTACG
ATACGGGAGGGCTTACCATCTGGCCCCAGTGCTGCAATGATACCGCGGGACCCACGCTCACCGGCTCCAG
ATTTATCAGCAATAAACCAGCCAGCCGGAAGGGCCGAGCGCAGAAGTGGTCCTGCAACTTTATCCGCCTC
CATCCAGTCTATTAATTGTTGCCGGGAAGCTAGAGTAAGTAGTTCGCCAGTTAATAGTTTGCGCAACGTT
GTTGCCATTGCTACAGGCATCGTGGTGTCACGCTCGTCGTTTGGTATGGCTTCATTCAGCTCCGGTTCCC
AACGATCAAGGCGAGTTACATGATCCCCCATGTTGTGCAAAAAAGCGGTTAGCTCCTTCGGTCCTCCGAT
CGTTGTCAGAAGTAAGTTGGCCGCAGTGTTATCACTCATGGTTATGGCAGCACTGCATAATTCTCTTACT
GTCATGCCATCCGTAAGATGCTTTTCTGTGACTGGTGAGTACTCAACCAAGTCATTCTGAGAATAGTGTA
TGCGGCGACCGAGTTGCTCTTGCCCGGCGTCAATACGGGATAATACCGCGCCACATAGCAGAACTTTAAA
AGTGCTCATCATTGGAAAACGTTCTTCGGGGCGAAAACTCTCAAGGATCTTACCGCTGTTGAGATCCAGT
TCGATGTAACCCACTCGTGCACCCAACTGATCTTCAGCATCTTTTACTTTCACCAGCGTTTCTGGGTGAG
CAAAAACAGGAAGGCAAAATGCCGCAAAAAAGGGAATAAGGGCGACACGGAAATGTTGAATACTCATACT
CTTCCTTTTTCAATATTATTGAAGCATTTATCAGGGTTATTGTCTCATGAGCGGATACATATTTGAATGT
ATTTAGAAAAATAAACAAATAGGGGTTCCGCGCACATTTCCCCGAAAAGTGCCACCTGTCATGACCAAAA
TCCCTTAACGTGAGTCAGCCTGCCGCCTTGGGCCGGGTGATGTCGTACTTGCCCGCCGCGAACTCGGTTA
CCGTCCAGCCCAGCGCGACCAGCTCCGGCAACGCCTCGCGCACCCGCTTGCGGCGCTTGCGCATGGTCGA
ACCACTGGCCTCTGACGGCCAGACATAGCCGCACAAGGTATCTATGGAAGCCTTGCCGGTTTTGCCGGGG
TCGATCCAGCCACACAGCCGCTGGTGCAGCAGGCGGGCGGTTTCGCTGTCCAGCGCCCGCACCTCGTCCA
TGCTGATGCGCACATGCTGGCCGCCACCCATGACGGCCTGCGCGATCAAGGGGTTCAGGGCCACGTACAG
GCGCCCGTCCGCCTCGTCGCTGGCGTACTCCGACAGCAGCCGAAACCCCTGCCGCTTGCGGCCATTCTGG
GCGATGATGGATACCTTCCAAAGGCGCTCGATGCAGTCCTGTATGTGCTTGAGCGCCCCACCACTATCGA
CCTCTGCCCCGATTTCCTTTGCCAGCGCCCGATAGCTACCTTTGACCACATGGCATTCAGCGGTGACGGC
CTCCCACTTGGGTTCCAGGAACAGCCGGAGCTGCCGTCCGCCTTCGGTCTTGGGTTCCGGGCCAAGCACT
AGGCCATTAGGCCCAGCCATGGCCACCAGCCCTTGCAGGATGCGCAGATCATCAGCGCCCAGCGGCTCCG
GGCCGCTGAACTCGATCCGCTTGCCGTCGCCGTAGTCATACGTCACGTCCAGCTTGCTGCGCTTGCGCTC
GCCCCGCTTGAGGGCACGGAACAGGCCGGGGGCCAGACAGTGCGCCGGGTCGTGCCGGACGTGGCTGAGG
CTGTGCTTGTTCTTAGGCTTCACCACGGGGCACCCCCTTGCTCTTGCGCTGCCTCTCCAGCACGGCGGGC
TTGAGCACCCCGCCGTCATGCCGCCTGAACCACCGATCAGCGAACGGTGCGCCATAGTTGGCCTTGCTCA
CACCGAAGCGGACGAAGAACCGGCGCTGGTCGTCGTCCACACCCCATTCCTCGGCCTCGGCGCTGGTCAT
GCTCGACAGGTAGGACTGCCAGCGGATGTTATCGACCAGTACCGAGCTGCCCCGGCTGGCCTGCTGCTGG
TCGCCTGCGCCCATCATGGCCGCGCCCTTGCTGGCATGGTGCAGGAACACGATAGAGCACCCGGTATCGG
CGGCGATGGCCTCCATGCGACCGATGACCTGGGCCATGGGGCCGCTGGCGTTTTCTTCCTCGATGTGGAA
CCGGCGCAGCGTGTCCAGCACCATCAGGCGGCGGCCCTCGGCGGCGCGCTTGAGGCCGTCGAACCACTCC
GGGGCCATGATGTTGGGCAGGCTGCCGATCAGCGGCTGGATCAGCAGGCCGTCAGCCACGGCTTGCCGTT
CCTCGGCGCTGAGGTGCGCCCCAAGGGCGTGCAGGCGGTGATGAATGGCGGTGGGCGGGTCTTCGGCGGG
CAGGTAGATCACCGGGCCGGTGGGCAGTTCGCCCACCTCCAGCAGATCCGGCCCGCCTGCAATCTGTGCG
GCCAGTTGCAGGGCCAGCATGGATTTACCGGCACCACCGGGCGACACCAGCGCCCCGACCGTACCGGCCA
CCATGTTGGGCAAAACGTAGTCCAGCGGTGGCGGCGCTGCTGCGAACGCCTCCAGAATATTGATAGGCTT
ATGGGTAGCCATTGATTGCCTCCTTTGCAGGCAGTTGGTGGTTAGGCGCTGGCGGGGTCACTACCCCCGC
CCTGCGCCGCTCTGAGTTCTTCCAGGCACTCGCGCAGCGCCTCGTATTCGTCGTCGGTCAGCCAGAACTT
GCGCTGACGCATCCCTTTGGCCTTCATGCGCTCGGCATATCGCGCTTGGCGTACAGCGTCAGGGCTGGCC
AGCAGGTCGCCGGTCTGCTTGTCCTTTTGGTCTTTCATATCAGTCACCGAGAAACTTGCCGGGGCCGAAA
GGCTTGTCTTCGCGGAACAAGGACAAGGTGCAGCCGTCAAGGTTAAGGCTGGCCATATCAGCGACTGAAA
AGCGGCCAGCCTCGGCCTTGTTTGACGTATAACCAAAGCCACCGGGCAACCAATAGCCCTTGTCACTTTT
GATCAGGTAGACCGACCCTGAAGCGCTTTTTTCGTATTCCATAAAACCCCCTTCTGTGCGTGAGTACTCA
TAGTATAACAGGCGTGAGTACCAACGCAAGCACTACATGCTGAAATCTGGCCCGCCCCTGTCCATGCCTC
GCTGGCGGGGTGCCGGTGCCCGTGCCAGCTCGGCCCGCGCAAGCTGGACGCTGGGCAGACCCATGACCTT
GCTGACGGTGCGCTCGATGTAATCCGCTTCGTGGCCGGGCTTGCGCTCTGCCAGCGCTGGGCTGGCCTCG
GCCATGGCCTTGCCGATTTCCTCGGCACTGCGGCCCCGGCTGGCCAGCTTCTGCGCGGCGATAAAGTCGC
ACTTGCTGAGGTCATGACCGAAGCGCTTGACCAGCCCGGCCATCTCGCTGCGGTACTCGTCCAGCGCCGT
GCGCCGGTGGCGGCTAAGCTGCCGCTCGGGCAGTTCGAGGCTGGCCAGCCTGCGGGCCTTCTCCTGCTGC
CGCTGGGCCTGCTCGATCTGCTGGCCAGCCTGCTGCACCAGCGCCGGGCCAGCGGTGGCGGTCTTGCCCT
TGGATTCACGCAGCAGCACCCACGGCTGATAACCGGCGCGGGTGGTGTGCTTGTCCTTGCGGTTGGTGAA
GCCCGCCAAGCGGCCATAGTGGCGGCTGTCGGCGCTGGCCGGGTCGGCGTCGTACTCGCTGGCCAGCGTC
CGGGCAATCTGCCCCCGAAGTTCACCGCCTGCGGCGTCGGCCACCTTGACCCATGCCTGATAGTTCTTCG
GGCTGGTTTCCACTACCAGGGCAGGCTCCCGGCCCTCGGCTTTCATGTCATCCAGGTCAAACTCGCTGAG
GTCGTCCACCAGCACCAGACCATGCCGCTCCTGCTCGGCGGGCCTGATATACACGTCATTGCCCTGGGCA
TTCATCCGCTTGAGCCATGGCGTGTTCTGGAGCACTTCGGCGGCTGACCATTCCCGGTTCATCATCTGGC
CGGTGGGTGCGTCCCTGACGCCGATATCGAAGCGCTCACAGCCCATGGCCTTGAGCTGTCGGCCTATGGC
CTGCAAAGTCCTGTCGTTCTTCATCGGGCCACCAAGCGCAGCCAGATCGAGCCGTCCTCGGTTGTCAGTG
GCGTCAGGTCGAGCAAGAGCAACGATGCGATCAGCAGCACCACCGTAGGCATCATGGAAGCCAGCATCAC
GGTTAGCCATAGCTTCCAGTGCCACCCCCGCGACGCGCTCCGGGCGCTCTGCGCGGCGCTGCTCACCTCG
GCGGCTACCTCCCGCAACTCTTTGGCCAGCTCCACCCATGCCGCCCCTGTCTGGCGCTGGGCTTTCAGCC
ACTCCGCCGCCTGCGCCTCGCTGGCCTGCTTGGTCTGGCTCATGACCTGCCGGGCTTCGTCGGCCAGTGT
CGCCATGCTCTGGGCCAGCGGTTCGATCTGCTCCGCTAACTCGTTGATGCCTCTGGATTTCTTCACTCTG
TCGATTGCGTTCATGGTCTATTGCCTCCCGGTATTCCTGTAAGTCGATGATCTGGGCGTTGGCGGTGTCG
ATGTTCAGGGCCACGTCTGCCCGGTCGGTGCGGATGCCCCGGCCTTCCATCTCCACCACGTTCGGCCCCA
GGTGAACACCGGGCAGGCGCTCGATGCCCTGCGCCTCAAGTGTTCTGTGGTCAATGCGGGCGTCGTGGCC
AGCCCGCTCTAATGCCCGGTTGGCATGGTCGGCCCATGCCTCGCGGGTCTGCTCAAGCCATGCCTTGGGC
TTGAGCGCTTCGGTCTTCTGTGCCCCGCCCTTCTCCGGGGTCTTGCCGTTGTACCGCTTGAACCACTGAG
CGGCGGGCCGCTCGATGCCGTCATTGATCCGCTCGGAGATCATCAGGTGGCAGTGCGGGTTCTCGCCGCC
ACCGGCATGGATGGCCAGCGTATACGGCAGGCGCTCGGCACCGGTCAGGTGCTGGGCGAACTCGGACGCC
AGCGCCTTCTGCTGGTCGAGGGTCAGCTCGACCGGCAGGGCAAATTCGACCTCCTTGAACAGCCGCCCAT
TGGCGCGTTCATACAGGTCGGCAGCATCCCAGTAGTCGGCGGGCCGCTCGACGAACTCCGGCATGTGCCC
GGATTCGGCGTGCAAGACTTCATCCATGTCGCGGGCATACTTGCCTTCGCGCTGGATGTAGTCGGCCTTG
GCCCTGGCCGATTGGCCGCCCGACCTGCTGCCGGTTTTCGCCGTAAGGTGATAAATCGCCATGCTGCCTC
GCTGTTGCTTTTGCTTTTCGGCTCCATGCAATGGCCCTCGGAGAGCGCACCGCCCGAAGGGTGGCCGTTA
GGCCAGTTTCTCGAAGAGAAACCGGTAAGTGCGCCCTCCCCTACAAAGTAGGGTCGGGATTGCCGCCGCT
GTGCCTCCATGATAGCCTACGAGACAGCACATTAACAATGGGGTGTCAAGATGGTTAAGGGGAGCAACAA
GGCGGCGGATCGGCTGGCCAAGCTCGAAGAACAACGAGCGCGAATCAATGCCGAAATTCAGCGGGAGCGG
GCAAGGGAACAGCAGCAAGAGCGCAAGAACGAAACAAGGCGCAAGGTGCTGGTGGGGGCCATGATTTTGG
CCAAGGTGAACAGCAGCGAGTGGCCGGAGGATCGGCTCATGGCGGCAATGGATGCGTACCTTGAACGCGA
CCACGACCGCGCCTTGTTCGGTCTGCCGCCACGCCAGAAGGATGAGCCGGGCTGAATGATCGACCGAGAC
AGGCCCTGCGGGGCTGCACACGCGCCCCCACCCTTCGGGTAGGGGGAAAGGCCGCTAAAGCGGCTAAAAG
CGCTCCAGCGTATTTCTGCGGGGTTTGGTGTGGGGTTTAGCGGGCTTTGCCCGCCTTTCCCCCTGCCGCG
CAGCGGTGGGGCGGTGTGTAGCCTAGCGCAGCGAATAGACCAGCTATCCGGCCTCTGGCCGGGCATATTG
GGCAAGGGCAGCAGCGCCCCACAAGGGCGCTGATAACCGCGCCTAGTGGATTATTCTTAGATAATCATGG
ATGGATTTTTCCAACACCCCGCCAGCCCCCGCCCCTGCTGGGTTTGCAGGTTTGGGGGCGTGACAGTTAT
TGCAGGGGTTCGTGACAGTTATTGCAGGGGGGCGTGACAGTTATTGCAGGGGTTCGTGACAGTTAGTACG
GGAGTGACGGGCACTGGCTGGCAATGTCTAGCAACGGCAGGCATTTCGGCT
Features (pLannotate 1.2.2; 13 found; start..end, strand, type, name):
    647..1360    +  CDS            GFPmut3: GFPmut3 is a basic (constitutively fluorescent) green fluorescent protein published in 1996, derived from Aequorea victoria. It is reported to be a very rapidly-maturing weak dimer.
   1649..1695    -  terminator     T7 terminator: transcription terminator for bacteriophage T7 RNA polymerase
   1707..2327    -  CDS            tetR: TETR2_ECOLX - Experimental evidence at protein level: Swiss-Prot protein existence level 1. TetR is the repressor of the tetracycline resistance element; its N-terminal region forms a helix-turn-helix structure and binds DNA. Binding of tetracycline to TetR reduces the repressor affinity for the tetracycline resistance gene (tetA) promoter operator sites. From Escherichia coli.
   2368..2386    -  promoter       T7 promoter: promoter for bacteriophage T7 RNA polymerase
   2497..3357    -  CDS            AmpR: β-lactamase; bla; confers resistance to ampicillin, carbenicillin, and related antibiotics
   3358..3462    -  promoter       AmpR promoter: bla
   3515..4366    -  CDS            RSF1010 RepC: replication protein C of the broad-host-range plasmid RSF1010 (Scholz et al., 1989); repC
   4353..5192    -  CDS            RSF1010 RepA: replication protein A of the broad-host-range plasmid RSF1010 (Scholz et al., 1989); repA
   5184..5258    -  ncRNA          Plasmid R1162: Accession: RF00043 - R1162-like plasmid antisense RNA
   5706..7832    -  CDS            mobA: MOBA2_ECOLX - Also known as repB. Experimental evidence at protein level: Swiss-Prot protein existence level 1. Part of the relaxosome complex that is responsible for plasmid transfer during conjugation. Locally unwinds DNA and catalyzes the cleavage of one of the DNA strands at oriT. The cleaved strand is then transferred through the dedicated type IV secretion apparatus. MobA remains covalently linked at the 5' end of the strand, and once in the recipient cell, it probably catalyzes the rejoining of the two ends of the strand, re-forming the circular plasmid DNA. The primase activity of MobA
   7913..8000    -  oriT           RSF1010 oriT: origin of transfer of the broad-host-range plasmid RSF1010 (Scholz et al., 1989)
   8031..8312    +  CDS            mobC: MOBC_ECOLX - Protein predicted: Swiss-Prot protein existence level 4. This protein is essential to promote the specific transfer of the plasmid in the presence of conjugative plasmids. From Escherichia coli.
   8342..8736    +  rep_origin     RSF1010 oriV: replication origin of the broad-host-range plasmid RSF1010; requires the RSF1010 RepA/B/C proteins for replication (Scholz et al., 1989)
