[The description below was written by a language model from this plasmid's Addgene catalogue record and pLannotate feature annotations shown in this document.]
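Description:
pBTK501 is a broad-host-range bacterial GFP expression plasmid of about 8.8 kb, assembled from parts of the bee microbiome toolkit (BTK) on an RSF1010 backbone and catalogued as a synthetic biology vector. Replication depends on the RSF1010 oriV together with the plasmid-encoded replication proteins: RepA and RepC are annotated, as is mobA, whose product also supplies the RepB primase function. An R1162-like antisense RNA associated with replication control is also detected. Because this replicon carries its own initiation machinery rather than relying on host-specific factors, it can be maintained in many Gram-negative species, at low copy number according to the record. The backbone also retains the RSF1010 oriT with mobA and mobC, so the plasmid is mobilizable: it can be transferred by conjugation when a helper supplies the transfer apparatus, which is useful for recipients that are hard to transform. Selection is by ampicillin, through a β-lactamase gene under its native bla promoter.

The payload is GFPmut3, a rapidly maturing green fluorescent protein derived from Aequorea victoria. The catalogue entry states that it is expressed from the PA1 promoter, although this promoter was not picked up in the automated feature table, which leaves the region upstream of the GFP coding sequence unannotated. The annotation also shows a tetR repressor coding sequence on the opposite strand, flanked by a T7 promoter and T7 terminator. The record does not explain its role, and no tet operator is annotated, so whether it affects GFP expression cannot be determined from the information given. The plasmid serves to fluorescently label and track diverse bacteria, such as the bee gut microbiome species for which the toolkit was developed, and to test plasmid function in them.
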