Addgene plasmid #110602: pBTK501
Purpose: BTK assembled plasmid- broad-host-range GFP expression from PA1 promoter (ampicillin resistance)
Depositing lab: Jeffrey Barrick. Depositing organization: University of Texas at Austin. Publication: Genetic Engineering of Bee Gut Microbiome Bacteria with a Toolkit for Modular Assembly of Broad-Host-Range Plasmids. Leonard SP, Perutka J, Powell JE, Geng P, Richhart DD, Byrom M, Kar S, Davies BW, Ellington AD, Moran NA, Barrick JE. ACS Synth Biol. 2018 May 18;7(5):1279-1290. doi: 10.1021/acssynbio.7b00399. Epub 2018 Apr 13. PubMed 29608282.
Backbone
  Vector backbone: RSF1010
  Vector type: Synthetic Biology
Growth in bacteria
  Bacterial resistance: Ampicillin, 100 μg/mL
  Growth temperature: 37°C
  Growth strain: DH5alpha
  Copy number: Low Copy
Gene/Insert
  Gene/Insert name: GFP
  Species: Synthetic
  Cloning method: Gibson Cloning
Terms and licenses: Academic/Nonprofit Terms; Industry Terms: Not Available to Industry
How to cite: pBTK501 was a gift from Jeffrey Barrick (Addgene plasmid # 110602 ; http://n2t.net/addgene:110602 ; RRID:Addgene_110602)
